>Addgene plasmid #237992 | TRAV38-2/DV8 | addgene full sequence | sequence record 475837 | Addgene NGS Result
AGGCTAGGTGGAGGCTCAGTGATGATAAGTCTGCGATGGTGGATGCATGTGTCATGGTCATAGCTGTTTC
CTGTGTGAAATTGTTATCCGCTCAGAGGGCACAATCCTATTCCGCGCTATCCGACAATCTCCAAGACATT
AGGTGGAGTTCAGTTCGGCGTATGGCATATGTCGCTGGAAAGAACATGTGAGCAAAAGGCCAGCAAAAGG
CCAGGAACCGTAAAAAGGCCGCGTTGCTGGCGTTTTTCCATAGGCTCCGCCCCCCTGACGAGCATCACAA
AAATCGACGCTCAAGTCAGAGGTGGCGAAACCCGACAGGACTATAAAGATACCAGGCGTTTCCCCCTGGA
AGCTCCCTCGTGCGCTCTCCTGTTCCGACCCTGCCGCTTACCGGATACCTGTCCGCCTTTCTCCCTTCGG
GAAGCGTGGCGCTTTCTCATAGCTCACGCTGTAGGTATCTCAGTTCGGTGTAGGTCGTTCGCTCCAAGCT
GGGCTGTGTGCACGAACCCCCCGTTCAGCCCGACCGCTGCGCCTTATCCGGTAACTATCGTCTTGAGTCC
AACCCGGTAAGACACGACTTATCGCCACTGGCAGCAGCCACTGGTAACAGGATTAGCAGAGCGAGGTATG
TAGGCGGTGCTACAGAGTTCTTGAAGTGGTGGCCTAACTACGGCTACACTAGAAGAACAGTATTTGGTAT
CTGCGCTCTGCTGAAGCCAGTTACCTTCGGAAAAAGAGTTGGTAGCTCTTGATCCGGCAAACAAACCACC
GCTGGTAGCGGTGGTTTTTTTGTTTGCAAGCAGCAGATTACGCGCAGAAAAAAAGGATCTCAAGAAGAAG
ATCCTTTGATCTTTTCTACGGGGTCTGACGCTCAGTGGAACGAAAACTCACGTTAAGGGATTTTGGTCAT
GAGATTATCAAAAAGGATCTTCACCTAGATCCTTTTAAATTAAAAATGAAGTTTTAAATCAAGCCCAATC
TGAATAATGTTACAACCAATTAACCAATTCTGATTAGAAAAACTCATCGAGCATCAAATGAAACTGCAAT
TTATTCATATCAGGATTATCAATACCATATTTTTGAAAAAGCCGTTTCTGTAATGAAGGAGAAAACTCAC
CGAGGCAGTTCCATAGGATGGCAAGATCCTGGTATCGGTCTGCGATTCCGACTCGTCCAACATCAATACA
ACCTATTAATTTCCCCTCGTCAAAAATAAGGTTATCAAGTGAGAAATCACCATGAGTGACGACTGAATCC
GGTGAGAATGGCAAAAGTTTATGCATTTCTTTCCAGACTTGTTCAACAGGCCAGCCATTACGCTCGTCAT
CAAAATCACTCGCATCAACCAAACCGTTATTCATTCGTGATTGCGCCTGAGCAAGACGAAATACGCGATC
GCTGTTAAAAGGACAATTACAAACAGGAATCGAATGCAACCGGCGCAGGAACACTGCCAGCGCATCAACA
ATATTTTCACCTGAATCAGGATATTCTTCTAATACCTGGAATGCTGTTTTTCCGGGGATCGCAGTGGTGA
GTAACCATGCATCATCAGGAGTACGGATAAAATGCTTGATGGTCGGAAGAGGCATAAATTCCGTCAGCCA
GTTTAGTCTGACCATCTCATCTGTAACATCATTGGCAACGCTACCTTTGCCATGTTTCAGAAACAACTCT
GGCGCATCGGGCTTCCCATACAAGCGATAGATTGTCGCACCTGATTGCCCGACATTATCGCGAGCCCATT
TATACCCATATAAATCAGCATCCATGTTGGAATTTAATCGCGGCCTCGACGTTTCCCGTTGAATATGGCT
CATAACACCCCTTGTATTACTGTTTATGTAAGCAGACAGTTTTATTGTTCATGATGATATATTTTTATCT
TGTGCAATGTAACATCAGAGATTTTGAGACACGGGCCAGAGCTGCATCGCGCGTTTCGGTGATGACGGTG
AAAACCTCTGACACATGCAGCTCCCGGGACGGTCACAGCTTGTCTGTAAGCGGATGCCGGGAGCAGACAA
GCCCGTCAGGGCGCGTCAGCGGGTGTTGGCTGTTGTTTGTCGCATTATACGAGCGTCCAGGTTGGGATAC
CTGAAACAAAACCCATCGTACGGCCAAGGAAGTCTCCAATAACTGTGATCCACCACAAGCGCCAGGGTTT
TCCCAGTCACGACGTTGTAAAACGACGGCCAGTCATGCATAATCCGCACGCATCTGGAATAAGGAAGTGC
CATTCCGCCTGACCTCTCGAGGTCAAGAGACGGGTCTCAAATGTATTCCCACCCGAGGTCGCTGTGTTTG
AGCCATCAGAAGCAGAGATCTCCCACACCCAAAAGGCCACACTGGTGTGCCTGGCCACAGGCTTCTACCC
CGACCACGTGGAGCTGAGCTGGTGGGTGAATGGGAAGGAGGTGCACAGTGGGGTCAGCACAGACCCGCAG
CCCCTCAAGGAGCAGCCCGCCCTCAATGACTCCAGATACTGCCTGAGCAGCCGCCTGAGAGTCTCGGCCA
CCTTCTGGCAGAACCCCCGCAACCACTTCCGCTGTCAAGTCCAGTTCTACGGGCTCTCGGAGAATGACGA
GTGGACCCAGGATAGGGCCAAACCTGTCACCCAGATCGTCAGCGCCGAGGCCTGGGGTAGAGCAGACTGT
GGCTTCACCTCCGAGTCTTACCAGCAAGGGGTCCTGTCTGCCACCATCCTCTATGAGATCTTGCTAGGGA
AGGCCACCTTGTATGCCGTGCTGGTCAGTGCCCTCGTGCTGATGGCCATGGTCAAGAGAAAGGATTCCAG
AGGCGGAAGTGGAGCAACCAATTTCTCCTTGCTGAAGCAGGCCGGTGACGTTGAGGAAAACCCAGGACCA
ATGGCATGCCCTGGCTTCCTGTGGGCACTTGTGATCTCCACCTGTCTTGAATTTAGCATGGCTCAGACAG
TCACTCAGTCTCAACCAGAGATGTCTGTGCAGGAGGCAGAGACAGTGACCCTGAGCTGCACATATGACAC
CAGTGAGAGTGATTATTATTTATTCTGGTACAAGCAGCCTCCCAGCAGGCAGATGATTCTCGTTATTCGC
CAAGAAGCTTATAAGCAACAGAATGCAACAGAGAATCGTTTCTCTGTGAACTTCCAGAAAGCAGCCAAAT
CCTTCAGTCTCAAGATCTCAGACTCACAGCTGGGGGATGCCGCGAAGAGACCCGTCTCAGGGTACTCGAG
Features (pLannotate 1.2.2; 6 found; start..end, strand, type, name):
    245..833     -  rep_origin     ori: high-copy-number ColE1/pMB1/pBR322/pUC origin of replication
   1014..1823    -  CDS            KanR: aminoglycoside phosphotransferase; aph(3')-Ia; confers resistance to kanamycin in bacteria or G418 (Geneticin®) in eukaryotes
   1930..1971    +  CDS            rop (fragment): Rop protein, which maintains plasmids at low copy number; rop
   2160..2203    -  CDS            lacZα (fragment): LacZα fragment of β-galactosidase; lacZ fragment
   2280..2804    +  CDS            TRBC2: TRBC2_HUMAN - Also known as TCRBC2 From Homo sapiens (Human).
   2871..3194    +  CDS            TRA (fragment): TRAR2_HUMAN - Experimental evidence at protein level: Swiss-Prot protein existence level 1. The alpha chain of TRAV38-2DV8*01J31*01C*01/TRBV25- 1*01J2S3*01C2*01 alpha-beta T cell receptor (TR) clonotype that displays pan-cancer cell recognition via the invariant MR1 molecule. On CD8-positive T cell clone MC.7.G5, likely recognizes tumor-specific or -associated metabolite(s) essential for cancer cell survival, triggering killing of many cancer cell types including lung, melanoma, leukemia, colon, breast, prostate, bone and ovarian cancer cells. Mediates cancer cell cytotoxicity in an HLA-indepe
