[The description below was written by a language model from this plasmid's Addgene catalogue record and pLannotate feature annotations shown in this document.]
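Description:
TRAV38-2/DV8 is a small bacterial cloning plasmid built on the Twist pTwist Kan High Copy v2 backbone and classed as a synthetic biology part rather than an expression vector. It is maintained in E. coli through a high-copy ColE1/pUC-type origin and selected with kanamycin via an aminoglycoside phosphotransferase (KanR) gene. The short rop and lacZα matches in the feature table are only fragments, most likely backbone remnants with no functional role. No eukaryotic promoter, polyadenylation signal or viral element is annotated, so the plasmid appears to serve purely as a donor of a DNA module. The sequenced record is 3,220 nt, consistent with the stated backbone and insert sizes.

The roughly 965 bp human insert is arranged as TRBC-P2A-TRAV38-2/DV8. An annotated TRBC2 T cell receptor beta constant region is followed by a short unannotated gap, which fits the position of the P2A self-cleaving peptide named in the catalogue entry. After this comes an alpha-chain variable segment that the annotation tool matches to a TRAV38-2/DV8-containing TCR alpha chain. This order corresponds to the middle portion of a bicistronic beta-P2A-alpha TCR cassette, in which the 2A sequence lets both chains be produced from a single open reading frame.

According to the record, the piece is used to generate TCRs by cloning. Presumably it is joined with the clone-specific beta variable/CDR3 and alpha CDR3/J and constant sequences supplied by other fragments or a destination vector, although the cloning method itself is not stated. It appears to be one of a set of TRAV allele plasmids supporting scalable TCR synthesis and antigen reactivity screening.
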