Addgene plasmid #237992: TRAV38-2/DV8
Purpose: Encodes TRAV38-2/DV8 allele, P2A, and TRBC to generate TCRs via cloning
Depositing lab: Michael Birnbaum. Depositing organization: Massachusetts Institute of Technology. Publication: Scalable TCR synthesis and screening enable antigen reactivity mapping in vitiligo. Gaglione SA, Mukkamala RS, Krishna C, Smith BE, Wadsworth MH 2nd, Jelinsky SA, Perez CR, Schmidt-Hong L, Katz EL, Gellatly KJ, Ali LR, Shen J, Holec PV, Zhao QH, Chan AO, Xu EJK, Kravarik KM, Guzova JA, Dobson CS, Singh H, Garber M, Dougan M, Dougan SK, Harris JE, Winkler A, Birnbaum ME. Immunity. 2026 Feb 10;59(2):477-493.e9. doi: 10.1016/j.immuni.2026.01.001. Epub 2026 Jan 28. PubMed 41610844.
Backbone
  Vector backbone: pTwist Kan High Copy v2
  Backbone manufacturer: Twist
  Backbone size w/o insert (bp): 2255
  Vector type: Synthetic Biology
Growth in bacteria
  Bacterial resistance: Kanamycin, 50 μg/mL
  Growth temperature: 37°C
  Growth strain: DH5alpha
  Copy number: High Copy
Gene/Insert
  Gene/Insert name: TRBC-P2A-TRAV38-2/DV8
  Species: H. sapiens (human)
  Insert size (bp): 965
  Mutation: None
  Entrez Gene: TRAV38-2DV8 (a.k.a. TCRAV14S1, TRAV382DV8, hADV38S2)
  Cloning method: Unknown
Terms and licenses: Academic/Nonprofit Terms; Industry Terms: Not Available to Industry
Depositor comments: Please visit https://doi.org/10.1101/2025.04.24.649726 for bioRxiv preprint.
How to cite: TRAV38-2/DV8 was a gift from Michael Birnbaum (Addgene plasmid # 237992 ; http://n2t.net/addgene:237992 ; RRID:Addgene_237992)
